Addgene plasmid #107294: t2. pT7-7-SNCA-5Lys
Purpose: Plasmid for the expression of the construct SNCA-5Lys. Alpha-Synuclein with 12 aa C-terminal moiety, which consists of 5 Lys and 7 Gly
Depositing lab: Dmytro Yushchenko. Depositing organization: Academy of Sciences of the Czech Republic. Publication: Modification of C Terminus Provides New Insights into the Mechanism of alpha-Synuclein Aggregation. Afitska K, Fucikova A, Shvadchak VV, Yushchenko DA. Biophys J. 2017 Nov 21;113(10):2182-2191. doi: 10.1016/j.bpj.2017.08.027. Epub 2017 Sep 20. PubMed 28939194.
Backbone
  Vector backbone: pT7-7
  Vector type: Bacterial Expression
Growth in bacteria
  Bacterial resistance: Ampicillin, 100 μg/mL
  Growth temperature: 37°C
  Growth strain: DH5alpha
  Copy number: High Copy
Gene/Insert
  Gene/Insert name: SNCA-5Lys
  Species: H. sapiens (human)
  Insert size (bp): 456
  Entrez Gene: SNCA (a.k.a. NACP, PARK1, PARK4, PD1)
  Promoter: T7
  Cloning method: Restriction Enzyme; 5′ cloning site unknown (unknown if destroyed); 3′ cloning site unknown (unknown if destroyed)
  Sequencing primers: 5′ T-7 primer; 3′ ATTAATATTGGTAACTGTCAGACCAAGTTTACTCA
Terms and licenses: Academic/Nonprofit Terms; Industry Terms: Not Available to Industry
How to cite: t2. pT7-7-SNCA-5Lys was a gift from Dmytro Yushchenko (Addgene plasmid # 107294 ; http://n2t.net/addgene:107294 ; RRID:Addgene_107294)
