[The description below was written by a language model from this plasmid's Addgene catalogue record and pLannotate feature annotations shown in this document.]
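Description:
pT7-7-SNCA-5Lys is a small bacterial expression plasmid (about 2.9 kb in the sequenced record) built on the pT7-7 backbone for producing a C-terminally modified form of human alpha-synuclein in E. coli. It replicates from a ColE1/pMB1-type origin and is listed as high copy. Only short remnants of the pBR322 bom region and the rop gene are detected, so the copy-number-limiting Rop protein is not encoded intact. Selection is by ampicillin through a β-lactamase gene driven by its native bla promoter. A fragment of the tet promoter also remains from the pBR322 lineage.

The expression cassette consists of a bacteriophage T7 promoter followed by the efficient ribosome binding site from T7 gene 10, placed just upstream of the SNCA coding sequence. Transcription therefore depends on T7 RNA polymerase being supplied by the expression host. No lac operator, T7 terminator or affinity tag is annotated. The insert is recorded as 456 bp, whereas the annotated match to wild-type human alpha-synuclein spans 420 bp. The difference is consistent with the 12-residue C-terminal extension of five lysines and seven glycines, which the annotation tool does not label separately. The cloning sites used are not recorded.

This tail adds positive charge to the normally acidic C terminus of the protein. According to the associated publication, the construct belongs to a study of how C-terminal modification influences alpha-synuclein aggregation. Its apparent use is to make recombinant SNCA-5Lys protein for in vitro biophysical and fibrillization work.
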