Features (pLannotate 1.2.2; 11 found; start..end, strand, type, name):
    417..468     -  misc_feature   bom (fragment): basis of mobility region from pBR322
    493..526     -  misc_feature   bom (fragment): basis of mobility region from pBR322
    526..551     -  misc_feature   bom (fragment): basis of mobility region from pBR322
    653..690     -  CDS            rop (fragment): Rop protein, which maintains plasmids at low copy number; rop
    724..742     +  promoter       T7 promoter: promoter for bacteriophage T7 RNA polymerase
    774..796     +  RBS            RBS: efficient ribosome binding site from bacteriophage T7 gene 10 (Olins and Rangwala, 1989)
    804..1223    +  CDS            SNCA (sequence partly withheld): SYUA_HUMAN - Also known as NACP, PARK1. Experimental evidence at protein level: Swiss-Prot protein existence level 1. Neuronal protein that plays several roles in synaptic activity such as regulation of synaptic vesicle trafficking and subsequent neurotransmitter release. Participates as a monomer in synaptic vesicle exocytosis by enhancing vesicle priming, fusion and dilation of exocytotic fusion pores (PubMed:28288128, PubMed:30404828). Mechanistically, acts by increasing local Ca(2+) release from microdomains which is essential for the enhancement of ATP-induced exocytosis (PubMed:30404828)
   1262..1287    -  promoter       tet promoter (fragment): E. coli promoter for tetracycline efflux protein gene
   1340..2200    -  CDS            AmpR: β-lactamase; bla; confers resistance to ampicillin, carbenicillin, and related antibiotics
   2201..2305    -  promoter       AmpR promoter: bla
   2520..231     +  rep_origin     ori (across the origin): high-copy-number ColE1/pMB1/pBR322/pUC origin of replication
>Addgene plasmid #107294 | t2. pT7-7-SNCA-5Lys | addgene full sequence | sequence record 209490 | Addgene NGS Result
ACCTACACCGAACTGAGATACCTACAGCGTGAGCTATGAGAAAGCGCCACGCTTCCCGAAGGGAGAAAGG
CGGACAGGTATCCGGTAAGCGGCAGGGTCGGAACAGGAGAGCGCACGAGGGAGCTTCCAGGGGGAAACGC
CTGGTATCTTTATAGTCCTGTCGGGTTTCGCCACCTCTGACTTGAGCGTCGATTTTTGTGATGCTCGTCA
GGGGGGCGGAGCCTATGGAAAAACGCCAGCAACGCGGCCTTTTTACGGTTCCTGGCCTTTTGCTGGCCTT
TTGCTCACATGTTCTTTCCTGCGTTATCCCCTGATTCTGTGGATAACCGTATTACCGCCTTTGAGTGAGC
TGATACCGCTCGCCGCAGCCGAACGACCGAGCGCAGCGAGTCAGTGAGCGAGGAAGCGGAAGAGCGCCTG
ATGCGGTATTTTCTCCTTACGCATCTGTGCGGTATTTCACACCGCATAGGAAGATCTTCCGGAAGATCTT
CCTATGGTGCACTCTCAGTACAATCTGCTCTGATGCGCTACGTGACTGGGTCATGGCTGCGCCCCGACAC
CCGCCAACACCCGCTGACGCGCCCTGACGGGCTTGTCTGCTCCCGGCATCCGCTTACAGACAAGCTGTGA
CCGTCTCCGGGAGCTGCATGTGTCAGAGGTTTTCACCGTCATCACCGAAACGCGCGAGGCCCAGCGATTC
GAACTTCTGATAGACTTCGAAATTAATACGACTCACTATAGGGAGACCACAACGGTTTCCCTCTAGAAAT
AATTTTGTTTAACTTTAAGAAGGAGATATACATATGGATGTATTCATGAAAGGACTTTCAAAGGCCAAGG
AGGGAGTTGTGGCTGCTGCTGAGAAAACCAAACAGGGTGTGGCAGAAGCAGCAGGAAAGACAAAAGAG
[192 nt withheld, positions 909-1100]
TTGGGCAAGAATGAAGAAGGAGCCCCACAGGAAGGAATTCTGGAAGATATGCCTGTGGATCCTGACAATG
AGGCTTATGAAATGCCTTCTGAGGAAGGGTATCAAGACTATGAACCTGAAGCCGGCGGCAAAGGCAAAGG
CAAAGGCAAAGGCAAAGGCTAAAAGCTTATCGATGATAAGCTGTCAAACATGAGAATTAAATCAATCTAA
AGTATATATGAGTAAACTTGGTCTGACAGTTACCAATGCTTAATCAGTGAGGCACCTATCTCAGCGATCT
GTCTATTTCGTTCATCCATAGTTGCCTGACTCCCCGTCGTGTAGATAACTACGATACGGGAGGGCTTACC
ATCTGGCCCCAGTGCTGCAATGATACCGCGAGACCCACGCTCACCGGCTCCAGATTTATCAGCAATAAAC
CAGCCAGCCGGAAGGGCCGAGCGCAGAAGTGGTCCTGCAACTTTATCCGCCTCCATCCAGTCTATTAATT
GTTGCCGGGAAGCTAGAGTAAGTAGTTCGCCAGTTAATAGTTTGCGCAACGTTGTTGCCATTGCTACAGG
CATCGTGGTGTCACGCTCGTCGTTTGGTATGGCTTCATTCAGCTCCGGTTCCCAACGATCAAGGCGAGTT
ACATGATCCCCCATGTTGTGCAAAAAAGCGGTTAGCTCCTTCGGTCCTCCGATCGTTGTCAGAAGTAAGT
TGGCCGCAGTGTTATCACTCATGGTTATGGCAGCACTGCATAATTCTCTTACTGTCATGCCATCCGTAAG
ATGCTTTTCTGTGACTGGTGAGTACTCAACCAAGTCATTCTGAGAATAGTGTATGCGGCGACCGAGTTGC
TCTTGCCCGGCGTCAACACGGGATAATACCGCGCCACATAGCAGAACTTTAAAAGTGCTCATCATTGGAA
AACGTTCTTCGGGGCGAAAACTCTCAAGGATCTTACCGCTGTTGAGATCCAGTTCGATGTAACCCACTCG
TGCACCCAACTGATCTTCAGCATCTTTTACTTTCACCAGCGTTTCTGGGTGAGCAAAAACAGGAAGGCAA
AATGCCGCAAAAAAGGGAATAAGGGCGACACGGAAATGTTGAATACTCATACTCTTCCTTTTTCAATATT
ATTGAAGCATTTATCAGGGTTATTGTCTCATGAGCGGATACATATTTGAATGTATTTAGAAAAATAAACA
AATAGGGGTTCCGCGCACATTTCCCCGAAAAGTGCCACCTGACGTCTAAGAAACCATTATTATCATGACA
TTAACCTATAAAAATAGGCGTATCACGAGGCCCTTTCGTCTTCAAGAATAAAAGGATCTAGGTGAAGATC
CTTTTTGATAATCTCATGACCAAAATCCCTTAACGTGAGTTTTCGTTCCACTGAGCGTCAGACCCCGTAG
AAAAGATCAAAGGATCTTCTTGAGATCCTTTTTTTCTGCGCGTAATCTGCTGCTTGCAAACAAAAAAACC
ACCGCTACCAGCGGTGGTTTGTTTGCCGGATCAAGAGCTACCAACTCTTTTTCCGAAGGTAACTGGCTTC
AGCAGAGCGCAGATACCAAATACTGTCCTTCTAGTGTAGCCGTAGTTAGGCCACCACTTCAAGAACTCTG
TAGCACCGCCTACATACCTCGCTCTGCTAATCCTGTTACCAGTGGCTGCTGCCAGTGGCGATAAGTCGTG
TCTTACCGGGTTGGACTCAAGACGATAGTTACCGGATAAGGCGCAGCGGTCGGGCTGAACGGGGGGTTCG
TGCACACAGCCCAGCTTGGAGCGAACG
