>Addgene plasmid #107294 | t2. pT7-7-SNCA-5Lys | depositor partial sequence | sequence record 202421 | SNCA-5Lys gene
ATGGATGTATTCATGAAAGGACTTTCAAAGGCCAAGGAGGGAGTTGTGGCTGCTGCTGAGAAAACCAAAC
AGGGTGTGGCAGAAGCAGCAGGAAAGACAAAAGAG
[192 nt withheld, positions 106-297]
TTGGGCAAGAATGAAGAAGGAGCCCCACAGGAAGGAATTCTGGAAGATATGCCTGTGGATCCTGACAATG
AGGCTTATGAAATGCCTTCTGAGGAAGGGTATCAAGACTATGAACCTGAAGCCGGCGGCAAAGGCAAAGG
CAAAGGCAAAGGCAAAGGC
